>Addgene plasmid #228629 | pM-mKate2 | addgene full sequence | sequence record 457667 | Addgene NGS Result
TGCAATAAACAAGTTCATTTTATGTTTCAGAAGACATGAATGGCAACTCTTATCTGTGCCCCAGTTTGCT
AGGGAGGTCGCAGTATCTGGCCACAGCCACCTCGTGCTGCTCGACGTAAGTCTCTTTGTCGGCCTCCTTG
ATTCTTTCCAGCCTTCTGTCCACATAGTAGACGCCGGGCATCTTGAGGTTCTTAGCGGGTTTCTTGGATC
TGTATGTGGTCTTTAAGTTGCAGATCAGGTGGCCCCCGCCCACGAGCTTCAGGGCCATGTCGGCTCTGCC
TTCCAGGCCGCCGTCAGCGGGGTACAGTGTCTCGGTGGAGGCCTCCCAGCCGAGTGTTTTCTTCTGCATC
ACAGGGCCGTTGGATGGGAAGTTCACCCCTCTGATCTTGACGTTGTAGATGAGGCAGCCGTCCTGGAGGC
TGGTGTCCTGGGTAGCGGTCAGCACGCCCCCATCTTCGTATGTGGTGACTCTCTCCCATGTGAAGCCCTC
GGGGAAGGACTGCTTAAAGAAGTCGGGGATGCCCTGGGTGTGGTTGATGAAGGTTTTGCTGCCGTACATG
AAGCTGGTAGCCAGGATGTCGAAGGCGAAGGGGAGAGGGCCGCCCTCGACCGCCTTGATTCTCATGGTCT
GGGTGCCCTCGTAGGGCTTGCCTTCGCCCTCGGATGTGCACTTGAAGTGGTGGTTGTTCACGGTGCCCTC
CATGTACAGCTTCATGTGCATGTTCTCCTTAATCAGCTCGCTCACCATGGTGGCGGCGGATCCTGGGCCG
GGATTTTCCTCCACGTCCCCGCATGTAAGTAGACTTCCCCTGCCCTCGCCGCTGCCAGGCCCGGGGTTTT
CTTCAACATCACCTGCTTGCTTTAGCAGAGAGAAGTTTGTGGCGCCGGAGCCGTCTTCTTCACTAAACCA
GCTCTGCTTATATAGACCTCCCACCGTACACGCCTACCGCCCATTTGCGTCAATGGGGCGGAGTTGTTAC
GACATTTTGGAAAGTCCCGTTGATTTTGGTGCCAAAACAAACTCCCATTGACGTCAATGGGGTGGAGACT
TGGAAATCCCCGTGAGTCAAACCGCTATCCACGCCCATTGATGTACTGCCAAAACCGCATCACCATGGTA
ATAGCGATGACTAATACGTAGATGTACTGCCAAGTAGGAAAGTCCCATAAGGTCATGTACTGGGCATAAT
GCCAGGCGGGCCATTTACCGTCATTGACGTCAATAGGGGGCGTACTTGGCATATGATACACTTGATGTAC
TGCCAAGTGGGCAGTTTACCGTAAATACTCCACCCATTGACGTCAATGGAAAGTCCCTATTGGCGTTACT
ATGGGAACATACGTCATTATTGACGTCAATGGGCGGGGGTCGTTGGGCGGTCAGCCAGGCGGGCCATTTA
CCGTAAGTTATGTAACGCGGAACTCCATATATGGGCTATGAACTAATGACCCCGTAATTGATTACTATTA
ATAACTAATGCATGGCGGTAATACGGTTATCCACAGAATCAGGGGATAACGCAGGAAAGAACATGTGAGC
AAAAGGCCAGCAAAAGGCCAGGAACCGTAAAAAGGCCGCGTTGCTGGCGTTTTTCCATAGGCTCCGCCCC
CCTGACGAGCATCACAAAAATCGACGCTCAAGTCAGAGGTGGCGAAACCCGACAGGACTATAAAGATACC
AGGCGTTTCCCCCTGGAAGCTCCCTCGTGCGCTCTCCTGTTCCGACCCTGCCGCTTACCGGATACCTGTC
CGCCTTTCTCCCTTCGGGAAGCGTGGCGCTTTCTCATAGCTCACGCTGTAGGTATCTCAGTTCGGTGTAG
GTCGTTCGCTCCAAGCTGGGCTGTGTGCACGAACCCCCCGTTCAGCCCGACCGCTGCGCCTTATCCGGTA
ACTATCGTCTTGAGTCCAACCCGGTAAGACACGACTTATCGCCACTGGCAGCAGCCACTGGTAACAGGAT
TAGCAGAGCGAGGTATGTAGGCGGTGCTACAGAGTTCTTGAAGTGGTGGCCTAACTACGGCTACACTAGA
AGAACAGTATTTGGTATCTGCGCTCTGCTGAAGCCAGTTACCTTCGGAAAAAGAGTTGGTAGCTCTTGAT
CCGGCAAACAAACCACCGCTGGTAGCGGTGGTTTTTTTGTTTGCAAGCAGCAGATTACGCGCAGAAAAAA
AGGATCTCAAGAAGATCCTTTGATCTTTTCTACGGGGTCTGACGCTCAGTGGAACGAAATGCCAACTTGT
TTATTGCAGCTTATAATGGTTACAAATAAAGCAATAGCATCACAAATTTCACAAATAAAGCATTTTTTTC
ACTGCATTCTAGTTGTGGTTTGTCCAAACTCATCAATGTATCTTATCATGTCTGAATTGCTCGCGCGACC
AATTCTCATGTTTGATTACGCCCCGCCCTGCCACTCATCGCAGTACTGTTGTAATTCATTAAGCATTCTG
CCGACATGGAAGCCATCACAAACGGCATGATGAACCTGAATCGCCAGCGGCATCAGCACCTTGTCGCCTT
GCGTATAATATTTGCCCATGGTGAAAACGGGGGCGAAGAAGTTGTCCATATTGGCCACGTTTAAATCAAA
ACTGGTGAAACTCACCCAGGGATTGGCTGATACGAAAAACATATTCTCAATAAACCCTTTAGGGAAATAG
GCCAGGTTTTCACCGTAACACGCCACATCTTGCGAATATATGTGTAGAAACTGCCGGAAATCGTCGTGGT
ATTCACTCCAGAGCGATGAAAACGTTTCAGTTTGCTCATGGAAAACGGTGTAACAAGGGTGAACACTATC
CCATATCACCAGCTCACCGTCTTTCATTGCCATACGGAATTCCGGATGAGCATTCATCAGGCGGGCAAGA
ATGTGAATAAAGGCCGGATAAAACTTGTGCTTATTTTTCTTTACGGTCTTTAAAAAGGCCGTAATATCCA
GCTGAACGGTCTGGTTATAGGTACATTGAGCAACTGACTGAAATGCCTCAAAATGTTCTTTACGATGCCA
TTGGGATATATCAACGGTGGTATATCCAGTGATTTTTTTCTCCATTTTAGCTTCCTTAGCTCCTGAAAAT
CTCGATAACTCAAAAAATACGCCCGGTAGTGATCTTATTTCATTATGGTGAAAGTTGGAACCTCTTACGT
GCCGATCACGAAGTGATCTTCCGTTAAGTACTG
[124 nt withheld, positions 3184-3307]
C
[91 nt withheld, positions 3309-3399]
A
[49 nt withheld, positions 3401-3449]
CCTTTGACGTTGGAGTCCACGTTCTTT
[37 nt withheld, positions 3477-3513]
ACCCTATCTCGGTCTATTCTTTTGATTTATAAGGGATTTTGCCGATTTCGGCCTATTGGTTAAAAAATGA
GCTGATTTAACAAAAATTTAACGCGAATTTTAACAAAATATTAACGCTTACAATTTACGCCTTAAGATAC
ATTGATGAGTTTGGACAAACCACAACTAGAATGCAGTGAAAAAAATGCTTTATTTGTGAAATTTGTGATG
CTATTGCTTTATTTGTAACCATTATAAGC
Features (pLannotate 1.2.2; 10 found; start..end, strand, type, name):
     53..748     -  CDS            mKate2: mKate2 is a basic (constitutively fluorescent) red fluorescent protein published in 2009, derived from Entacmaea quadricolor. It is reported to be a rapidly-maturing monomer with moderate acid sensitivity.
    765..817     -  CDS            T2A (fragment): 2A peptide from Thosea asigna virus capsid protein Eukaryotic ribosomes fail to insert a peptide bond between the Gly and Pro residues, yielding separate polypeptides.
    910..1113    -  promoter       CMV promoter: human cytomegalovirus (CMV) immediate early promoter
   1114..1417    -  enhancer       CMV enhancer: human cytomegalovirus immediate early enhancer
   1592..2180    -  rep_origin     ori: high-copy-number ColE1/pMB1/pBR322/pUC origin of replication
   2234..2355    +  polyA_signal   SV40 poly(A) signal: SV40 polyadenylation signal
   2399..3055    -  CDS            cat: CAT_ECOLX - Experimental evidence at protein level: Swiss-Prot protein existence level 1. This enzyme is an effector of chloramphenicol resistance in bacteria. From Escherichia coli. This protein is used as a marker in many commonly used cloning vectors, such as pACYC184.
   3056..3158    -  promoter       cat promoter: promoter of the E. coli cat gene encoding chloramphenicol acetyltransferase
   3184..3612    +  rep_origin     f1 ori (sequence partly withheld): f1 bacteriophage origin of replication; arrow indicates direction of (+) strand synthesis
   3646..15      -  polyA_signal   SV40 poly(A) signal (across the origin): SV40 polyadenylation signal
