[The description below was written by a language model from this plasmid's Addgene catalogue record and pLannotate feature annotations shown in this document.]
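Description:
pM-mKate2 is a compact (about 3.75 kb) mammalian expression plasmid built on the pMulti backbone and intended as a building block for MuSIC fluorescence barcodes, which are combinations of fluorescent proteins read out at the single-cell level by spectral flow cytometry. It is propagated in E. coli as a high-copy plasmid through a ColE1/pUC-type origin and is selected with chloramphenicol, with resistance supplied by the cat gene under its native cat promoter. An f1 bacteriophage origin is also present, a common backbone element that permits single-stranded DNA production.

The payload is a 696 bp synthetic mKate2 coding sequence, a monomeric, rapidly maturing far-red fluorescent protein derived from Entacmaea quadricolor. It carries silent mutations that remove restriction sites needed for the cloning scheme, and it was installed by Golden Gate assembly. Expression is driven by the human CMV immediate-early enhancer and promoter. A partial T2A ribosome-skipping element lies between the promoter and mKate2, just upstream of the reporter, and an SV40 polyadenylation signal spanning the sequence origin follows the reporter in the same orientation. The T2A placement fits the stated purpose of expressing mKate2 together with an "extra insert": a second coding sequence placed upstream of the 2A would be translated from the same transcript and released as a separate polypeptide. The annotation does not identify any feature in that upstream gap, so the nature of the extra insert is not stated. A second SV40 poly(A) signal sits elsewhere in the backbone in the opposite orientation. No mammalian selection marker is annotated, which suggests use by transient transfection.
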