Addgene plasmid #228629: pM-mKate2
Purpose: Mammalian expression of mKate2 and extra insert, for MuSIC barcode construction
Depositing lab: Marc Birtwistle. Depositing organization: Clemson University. Publication: Genetically Encoded Fluorescence Barcodes Allow for Single-Cell Analysis via Spectral Flow Cytometry. Lu X, Pritko DJ, Abravanel ME, Huggins JR, Ogunleye O, Biswas T, Ashy KC, Woods SK, Livingston MWT, Blenner MA, Birtwistle MR. ACS Synth Biol. 2025 May 16;14(5):1533-1548. doi: 10.1021/acssynbio.4c00807. Epub 2025 May 6. PubMed 40326708.
Backbone
  Vector backbone: pMulti
  Backbone manufacturer: Birtwistle lab
  Vector type: Mammalian Expression
Growth in bacteria
  Bacterial resistance: Chloramphenicol, 25 μg/mL
  Growth temperature: 37°C
  Growth strain: DH5alpha
  Copy number: High Copy
Gene/Insert
  Gene/Insert name: mKate2
  Species: Synthetic
  Insert size (bp): 696
  Mutation: We introduced some silent mutations to avoid essential restriction enzyme sites.
  Promoter: CMV
  Cloning method: Golden Gate
Terms and licenses: Academic/Nonprofit Terms; Industry Terms: Not Available to Industry
Depositor comments: Please visit https://doi.org/10.1101/2024.10.23.619855 for bioRxiv preprint.
How to cite: pM-mKate2 was a gift from Marc Birtwistle (Addgene plasmid # 228629 ; http://n2t.net/addgene:228629 ; RRID:Addgene_228629)
